>Addgene plasmid #188883 | pMLS546 | addgene full sequence | sequence record 370791 | Addgene NGS Result
CACGTGCTGTGACGTCGTGACTGGGGAAAACCCTGGCGTTACCCAACTTAATCGCCTTGCAGCACATCCC
CCTTTCGCCAGCTGGCGTAATAGCGAAGAGGCCCGCACCGATCGCCCTTCCCAACAGTTGCGCAGCCTGA
ATGGCGAATGGCGCCTGATGCGGTATTTTCTCCTTACGCATCTGTGCGGTATTTCACACCGCATATGGTG
CACTCTCAGTGCAATCTGCTCTGATGCCGCATAGTTAAGCCAGCCCCGACACCCGCCAACACCCGCTGAC
GCGCCCTGACGGGCTTGTCTGCTCCCGGCATCCGCTTACAGACAAGCTGTGACCGTCTCCGGGAGCTGCA
TGTGTCAGAGGTTTTCACCGTCATCACCGAAACGCGCGAGACGAAAGGGCCTCGTGATACGCCTATTTTT
ATAGGTTAATGTCATGATAATAATGGTTTCTTAGACGTCAGGTGGCACTTTTCGGGGAAATGTGCGCGGA
ACCCCTATTTGTTTATTTTTCTAAATACATTCAAATATGTATCCGCTCATGAGACAATAACCCTGATAAA
TGCTTCAATAATATTGAAAAAGGAAGAGTATGAGTATTCAACATTTCCGTGTCGCCCTTATTCCCTTTTT
TGCGGCATTTTGCCTTCCTGTTTTTGCTCACCCAGAAACGCTGGTGAAAGTAAAAGATGCTGAAGATCAG
TTGGGTGCACGAGTGGGTTACATCGAACTGGATCTCAACAGCGGTAAGATCCTTGAGAGTTTTCGCCCCG
AAGAACGTTTTCCAATGATGAGCACTTTTAAAGTTCTGCTATGTGGCGCGGTATTATCCCGTATTGACGC
CGGGCAAGAGCAACTCGGTCGCCGCATACACTATTCTCAGAATGACTTGGTTGAGTACTCACCAGTCACA
GAAAAGCATCTTACGGATGGCATGACAGTAAGAGAATTATGCAGTGCTGCCATAACCATGAGTGATAACA
CTGCGGCCAACTTACTTCTGACAACGATCGGAGGACCGAAGGAGCTAACCGCTTTTTTGCACAACATGGG
GGATCATGTAACTCGCCTTGATCGTTGGGAACCGGAGCTGAATGAAGCCATACCAAACGACGAGCGTGAC
ACCACGATGCCTGTAGCAATGGCAACAACGTTGCGCAAACTATTAACTGGCGAACTACTTACTCTAGCTT
CCCGGCAACAATTAATAGACTGGATGGAGGCGGATAAAGTTGCAGGACCACTTCTGCGCTCGGCCCTTCC
GGCTGGCTGGTTTATTGCTGATAAATCTGGAGCCGGTGAGCGTGGGTCTCGCGGTATCATTGCAGCACTG
GGGTCAGATGGTAAGCCCTCCCGTATCGTAGTTATCTACACGACGGGGAGTCAGGCAACTATGGATGAAC
GAAATAGACAGATCGCTGAGATAGGTGCCTCACTGATTAAGCATTGGTAACTGTCAGACCAAGTTTACTC
ATATATACTTTAGATTGATTTAAAACTTCATTTTTAATTTAAAAGGATCTAGGTGAAGATCCTTTTTGAT
AATCTCATGACCAAAATCCCTTAACGTGAGTTTTCGTTCCACTGAGCGTCAGACCCCGTAGAAAAGATCA
AAGGATCTTCTTGAGATCCTTTTTTTCTGCGCGTAATCTGCTGCTTGCAAACAAAAAAACCACCGCTACC
AGCGGTGGTTTGTTTGCCGGATCAAGAGCTACCAACTCTTTTTCCGAAGGTAACTGGCTTCAGCAGAGCG
CAGATACCAAATACTGTTCTTCTAGTGTAGCCGTAGTTAGGCCACCACTTCAAGAACTCTGTAGCACCGC
CTACATACCTCGCTCTGCTAATCCTGTTACCAGTGGCTGCTGCCAGTGGCGATAAGTCGTGTCTTACCGG
GTTGGACTCAAGACGATAGTTACCGGATAAGGCGCAGCGGTCGGGCTGAACGGGGGGTTCGTGCACACAG
CCCAGCTTGGAGCGAACGACCTACACCGAACTGAGATACCTACAGCGTGAGCTATGAGAAAGCGCCACGC
TTCCCGAAGGGAGAAAGGCGGACAGGTATCCGGTAAGCGGCAGGGTCGGAACAGGAGAGCGCACGAGGGA
GCTTCCAGGGGGAAACGCCTGGTATCTTTATAGTCCTGTCGGGTTTCGCCACCTCTGACTTGAGCGTCGA
TTTTTGTGATGCTCGTCAGGGGGGCGGAGCCTATGGAAAAACGCCAGCAACGCGGCCTTTTTACGGTTCC
TGGTCTTTTGCTGGCCTTTTGCTCACATGTTCTTTCCTGCGTTATCCCCTGATTCTGTGGATAACCGTAT
TACCGCCTTTGAGTGAGCTGATACCAGCGGATAACAATTTCACAGGGCCCTGTCGGATTATGGGCTCTTC
TTTTATCCTCTACTTTCTTTCTAGAAAATGCAAATGTTGAGTCAGAAATTGCTGAATGGAGTACAACTGC
AATGGGTTTAGCTTATGTTTCTGGAACAATTACTGGTGGAATTGTGATTGAAAAGTAAGGTTATATTTCA
TTTCAATAAATGTTACCACAGTATAACAAAAACAAGTTACATTGTTCAGAGTATGTCTGAATGTATTATT
ATTATTGTATTTGTGCATCAGTACTGTAGTTGTACTGAAGAAGGGTTTAAAATAATCTCAACGTTTTTAA
GACGAGTTAGTGAGAATACGGTCGCAGTTAGGATGTTTGGACATAGTTTTATTAGATAATCGTGAACTAA
CTCACTATAAAAACCCGCTAACTCATTGAATAAGATAGTTTTAAACGTTCAAAATTTGAAGACAAAATTG
TATGAATAAGTTTACAGAGTTGGTCGACGCAAGCTTCTCCTTCTCTTCACATTTCTCAATAATTTAGCTC
TAATTGCATTCGTATTCTTCGCAAAAATACGTATTCTGATTGACCCGATGAAATACGGATGCCTAGTTGC
ATTGATCATCTACGGTTATACTTATGGGTGAGGTTTTTCAAATATATTTTGATTTAATCGAATAATGAAA
TTTCAGAACTGGAGTTGGTCCAATTTCGTGGTTTATATCCTCTGAACTGGTACCTCAAAAACATCGTAGT
ATTGCTCAATCTGTGGCATATTCAATGAATACTGTAATGGTGGTTATCAGTACATTTACAGTATTACCTC
TATATTCCGTTATTGGTAGTTATGCTTTCCTTATTCTATATTCAATTCCTTCATTTATAAGTATGCTTAT
ATTATTTCGCTACTTACCGGAAACCAAAGGACGAGAGATTCATGATATTGTGAATGAACTTAAAAAAAAA
TGAAAACCTTTGAAAACGTTCATACGGCCGAAATTTTACTTGATCGAGCCAATTGAACTTTTGTTAAGAC
TTACAGAAAAGTGAGAGATTTTGTTACAAAAAAGTGAGAAAAAAGCGAAAATGAACAGGAAAAAGAAGAA
AAATACACCCGAAGTATCATATAAAAATTAAAAAGATTGTTTGACCTGGCGGAACTTTTTTGCAAAAACT
CTGAATATCCATGGCACATGCTTCGTGCAAAACAGGATCCAAATGAATATCAACAAGAGATTCTTGAAGA
CGACGAGCCACTTGCTCAGAGCATTGCTTATCTCGAATGAGACCCTTGTTAAAATCATTTTTCAAACATT
ATATGACATTGTCGAAATGTCCTCCTGATTCCATGATGGTAGCAAACTCACTTCGTCTTTGAGCCAATTT
ATCCAAGTCCTTGTAAAAAGTATTCGAAAATTGTTAACGGATAAAATGTTTATTATAATATCAAAAACAA
TTTGTCAGTTGACCACTTTTTGATATATTTGACAGAAACCGGGATGAATTGGCTCAAAGTTAGGGCGCCC
TTCTATTACAGGGTTTCTGATAACAAACCGGTTATTAACTCCCAACAAGGGATGATTTCAATTCATCATG
CTCAAATTGACCCAAATTAAGTTACATGACAAATTCATCGCCCTTTTCAACTCTTCTTGGCTCATCATCT
GTTATTCTGTTCCTATTCTGTCTGCACCCTATACCCCTTTGCATACTCTCTCGTCATTCCTTTCTTGGAT
AGTGTCTTCTTCTCCCCAGCTCTGCTACTTCTATGACTTGCGCCCGCTGCTTTTCCGCTCGTTCCTCTCC
TCTCTGACGTCTTCTTCTGCTTCTTTTCTCCTTCCTTTTTCCCTTCTCAATCTTCCTCTTTTTCCCATTT
CTGTCAATCATTCGAAGAAGAAGAAGAAGAAGACCCTCATTCATTTCATTTTTTTTTCTGTCGGTGTGTG
CTGCTCGGTTAAGAGTGAGCTCTCTATTCCACGTCTTCTTCTTTTTCTTCTTCGATTCGAATCAATCACT
CCACCAAAACGCATTCGTTTTTGGGATTCACCCCGCGGTTCGCAATAGGTTTCTTTTTCAAATTATTAGC
GTTATAAATAGAAAAATGGTGGAGTTTCAATAAAAATGATAATTTACAAAGTGTATTTTGATTACATGTA
CTCAAAAAGGTTGAAATTTTTCATACCAGTTTTCCGGAAATCCATCTGATATCATTATCGTATTTTTCTT
TTTAAAAATGTTTTCAAAAAAAAACAAAATATAGCTGGTTATTTGGCACCCTCTAATTACCATTTTCCTG
TCACACCACACTCTTTTCCTTCTTCCACTTCTTTCCGTTTTCAGCCGCTTCCAACCAAACCGATATGAAA
GCCGAGCAACAACGATCGATTCCACCCGGCTCGGCGACCTTCCCGTCGCAGGTGAGACTCAGAAAACTAG
AGAAACCGCTCAACTAACTCTTGATATCCGATTTCATTCTTTTCTCTTTTCTTTTTGTTGAACTTTTCCA
TATTTCCAGATGCCACGGCCACCACCAAGCACCGAACAAGGAATCACAACGGAATCGGAGCTTGCGAAGA
AAGCTCAAATCACTCCGAACGACGTTTTAGCACTTCCGGGAATCACTCAAGGTATCTTGCTCCCTTTGGA
TTTCAGTTTAAAACATAAATTTAGGATTCTTATGCTCCCCATCTGCGAACATCTATAACATCGAGTTCAC
CAAGTTCCAAATCCGTGATCTGGACACTGAGCAAGTGCTTTTCGAGATCGCCAAACCGGAGAACGATCAG
GAGAATGATGAGTCGCCACAGGAGTCGGCAAGATACGTGCGTTATAGATTTGCTCCAAACTTTTTGAAAC
TCAAAACGGTCGGAGCAACTGTGGAATTCAAAGTAGGAGACATCCCAATCCATCATTTCCGAATGATCGA
ACGTCACTTCTTCAAAGATCGCCTTCTGAAGTGTTTTGACTTTGAATTCGGATTCTGTATTCCGAATTCA
CGAAACAACTGTGAACATATCTATGAGTTCCCTCAACTCTCTCAACAACTCAGTGAGTCATTATTCTAAA
AAGTACAATTCAAAAGACTAATCTCTTTTTCAGTGGACGACATGATCAACAATCCAAACGAGACTCGTTC
TGACAGCTTCTATTTCGTCGATAACAAACTCGTCATGCACAACAAAGCCGACTACTCATATGATGCATAA
ATATTTAATACAAAAATGTTCTGGATAATTATTCTGTCGAATAGAAAAAAAACTCCAAATGTGATTAAAT
TCCAATAATTCCTGTCTAGTTTGTTCCTTCCCCTTCCCCTTCTCATGTTCAATGCATTCCTAAGCTTTTC
AGTTCCCCCCTTGTTTCTATATTTTTTCGCTGTCCTGTCACACTCGCTAAAAACACTAATCACACGGAAA
TCTGTTTTCAATAAAAACTCCAACTTTAACTCATTTTCAATTTCAACTGAAAGATTTTTTCATTAGAGAA
TGTCTAGAACTAGGCCCGGGCTACGTAATACGACTCACTTAAGGCCTTGACTAGAGGGTACCAGAGCTCA
CCTAGGCAGGAACAGCTATGACCATGATTACGCCAAGCTATCAACTTTGTATAGAAAAGTTGGGTTTTCA
CAACGGCAAAATATCAGTTTTTAAAAAATTAAACCATAAAACAAATAATATAACCCAATTTTTACATCAA
ACCACAAGAAAAAAATACATTTGGGCCCACGGATAAAGAAATTAAAAAAATACATTTTTTAAAGGCGCAC
CGAATTAAAATTCATTTGGGTCTTACCGCGTATACCGTACTCCGTTTGTTTGATCATTTTTGTCAGCGCT
GGCGGTTGTTTTTTCATTTCATTTCTGCTTCAAAGACGTTTTCTCGAATAATTTTTCGTTTATTCTCTTT
TTTAAAATTAATTTCTAGCCGTAAATGTTATAAATTCACCCATTTAACGCAAATTTCATGGTAATCTCAT
GGAAAAATGCAGTTTCTTTGTTAAAGAAAGCTTAAATAGCAAAAATTCCCCGACTTTCCCCAAAATCCTG
CTCGATTTTCCGTTTTCTCATTGTATTCTCTCTTAATTAATTTTATCGATAATCAATTGAATGTTTCAGA
CAGAGACAAGTTTGTACAAAAAAGCAGGCTCGATGACTGCTCCAAAGAAGAAGCGTAAGGTACCGGTAGA
AAAAATGGACAAGAAGTACTCCATCGGACTCGACATCGGAACCAACTCCGTCGGATGGGCCGTCATCACC
GACGAGTACAAGGTCCCATCCAAGAAGTTCAAGGTCCTCGGAAACACCGACCGTCACTCCATCAAGAAGA
ACCTCATCGGAGCCCTCCTCTTCGACTCCGGAGAGACCGCCGAGGCCACCCGTCTCAAGCGTACCGCCCG
TCGTCGTTACACCCGTCGTAAGAACCGTATCTGCTACCTCCAGGAGATCTTCTCCAACGAGATGGCCAAG
GTCGACGACTCCTTCTTCCACCGTCTCGAGGAGTCCTTCCTCGTCGAGGAGGACAAGAAGCACGAGCGTC
ACCCAATCTTCGGAAACATCGTCGACGAGGTCGCCTACCACGAGAAGTACCCAACCATCTACCACCTCCG
TAAGAAGCTCGTCGACTCCACCGACAAGGCCGACCTCCGTCTCATCTACCTCGCCCTCGCCCACATGATC
AAGTTCCGTGGACACTTCCTCATCGAGGGAGACCTCAACCCAGACAACTCCGACGTCGACAAGCTCTTCA
TCCAGCTCGTCCAGACCTACAACCAGCTCTTCGAGGAGAACCCAATCAACGCCTCCGGAGTCGACGCCAA
GGCCATCCTCTCCGCCCGTCTCTCCAAGTCCCGTCGTCTCGAGAACCTCATCGCCCAGCTCCCAGGAGAG
AAGAAGAACGGACTCTTCGGAAACCTCATCGCCCTCTCCCTCGGACTCACCCCAAACTTCAAGTCCAACT
TCGACCTCGCCGAGGACGCCAAGCTCCAGCTCTCCAAGGACACCTACGACGACGACCTCGACAACCTCCT
CGCCCAGATCGGAGACCAGTACGCCGACCTCTTCCTCGCCGCCAAGAACCTCTCCGACGCCATCCTCCTC
TCCGACATCCTCCGTGTCAACACCGAGATCACCAAGGCCCCACTCTCCGCCTCCATGATCAAGCGTTACG
ACGAGCACCACCAGGACCTCACCCTCCTCAAGGCCCTCGTCCGTCAGCAGCTCCCAGAGAAGTACAAGGA
GATCTTCTTCGACCAGTCCAAGAACGGATACGCCGGATACATCGACGGAGGAGCCTCCCAGGAGGAGTTC
TACAAGTTCATCAAGCCAATCCTCGAGAAGATGGACGGAACCGAGGAGCTCCTCGTCAAGCTCAACCGTG
AGGACCTCCTCCGTAAGCAGCGTACCTTCGACAACGGATCCATCCCACACCAGATCCACCTCGGAGAGCT
CCACGCCATCCTCCGTCGTCAGGAGGACTTCTACCCATTCCTCAAGGACAACCGTGAGAAGATCGAGAAG
ATCCTCACCTTCCGTATCCCATACTACGTCGGACCACTCGCCCGTGGAAACTCCCGTTTCGCCTGGATGA
CCCGTAAGTCCGAGGAGACCATCACCCCATGGAACTTCGAGGAGGTCGTCGACAAGGGAGCCTCCGCCCA
GTCCTTCATCGAGCGTATGACCAACTTCGACAAGAACCTCCCAAACGAGAAGGTCCTCCCAAAGCACTCC
CTCCTCTACGAGTACTTCACCGTCTACAACGAGCTCACCAAGGTCAAGTACGTCACCGAGGGAATGCGTA
AGCCAGCCTTCCTCTCCGGAGAGCAGAAGAAGGCCATCGTCGACCTCCTCTTCAAGACCAACCGTAAGGT
CACCGTCAAGCAGCTCAAGGAGGACTACTTCAAGAAGATCGAGTGCTTCGACTCCGTCGAGATCTCCGGA
GTCGAGGACCGTTTCAACGCCTCCCTCGGAACCTACCACGACCTCCTCAAGATCATCAAGGACAAGGACT
TCCTCGACAACGAGGAGAACGAGGACATCCTCGAGGACATCGTCCTCACCCTCACCCTCTTCGAGGACCG
TGAGATGATCGAGGAGCGTCTCAAGACCTACGCCCACCTCTTCGACGACAAGGTCATGAAGCAGCTCAAG
CGTCGTCGTTACACCGGATGGGGACGTCTCTCCCGTAAGCTCATCAACGGAATCCGTGACAAGCAGTCCG
GAAAGACCATCCTCGACTTCCTCAAGTCCGACGGATTCGCCAACCGTAACGTAAGTTTAAACATGATTTT
ACTAACTAACTAATCTGATTTAAATTTTCAGTTCATGCAGCTCATCCACGACGACTCCCTCACCTTCAAG
GAGGACATCCAGAAGGCCCAGGTCTCCGGACAGGGAGACTCCCTCCACGAGCACATCGCCAACCTCGCCG
GATCCCCAGCCATCAAGAAGGGAATCCTCCAGACCGTCAAGGTCGTCGACGAGCTCGTCAAGGTCATGGG
ACGTCACAAGCCAGAGAACATCGTCATCGAGATGGCCCGTGAGAACCAGACCACCCAGAAGGGACAGAAG
AACTCCCGTGAGCGTATGAAGCGTATCGAGGAGGGAATCAAGGAGCTCGGATCCCAGATCCTCAAGGAGC
ACCCAGTCGAGAACACCCAGCTCCAGAACGAGAAGCTCTACCTCTACTACCTCCAGAACGGACGTGACAT
GTACGTCGACCAGGAGCTCGACATCAACCGTCTCTCCGACTACGACGTCGACCACATCGTCCCACAGTCC
TTCCTCAAGGACGACTCCATCGACAACAAGGTCCTCACCCGTTCCGACAAGAACCGTGGAAAGTCCGACA
ACGTCCCATCCGAGGAGGTCGTCAAGAAGATGAAGAACTACTGGCGTCAGCTCCTCAACGCCAAGCTCAT
CACCCAGCGTAAGTTCGACAACCTCACCAAGGCCGAGCGTGGAGGACTCTCCGAGCTCGACAAGGCCGGA
TTCATCAAGCGTCAGCTCGTCGAGACCCGTCAGATCACCAAGCACGTCGCCCAGATCCTCGACTCCCGTA
TGAACACCAAGTACGACGAGAACGACAAGCTCATCCGTGAGGTCAAGGTCATCACCCTCAAGTCCAAGCT
CGTCTCCGACTTCCGTAAGGACTTCCAGTTCTACAAGGTCCGTGAGATCAACAACTACCACCACGCCCAC
GACGCCTACCTCAACGCCGTCGTCGGAACCGCCCTCATCAAGAAGTACCCAAAGCTCGAGTCCGAGTTCG
TCTACGGAGACTACAAGGTCTACGACGTCCGTAAGATGATCGCCAAGTCCGAGCAGGAGATCGGAAAGGC
CACCGCCAAGTACTTCTTCTACTCCAACATCATGAACTTCTTCAAGACCGAGATCACCCTCGCCAACGGA
GAGATCCGTAAGCGTCCACTCATCGAGACCAACGGAGAGACCGGAGAGATCGTCTGGGACAAGGGACGTG
ACTTCGCCACCGTCCGTAAGGTCCTCTCCATGCCACAGGTCAACATCGTCAAGAAGACCGAGGTCCAGAC
CGGAGGATTCTCCAAGGAGTCCATCCTCCCAAAGCGTAACTCCGACAAGCTCATCGCCCGTAAGAAGGAC
TGGGACCCAAAGAAGTACGGAGGATTCGACTCCCCAACCGTCGCCTACTCCGTCCTCGTCGTCGCCAAGG
TCGAGAAGGGAAAGTCCAAGAAGCTCAAGTCCGTCAAGGAGCTCCTCGGAATCACCATCATGGAGCGTTC
CTCCTTCGAGAAGAACCCAATCGACTTCCTCGAGGCCAAGGGATACAAGGAGGTCAAGAAGGACCTCATC
ATCAAGCTCCCAAAGTACTCCCTCTTCGAGCTCGAGAACGGACGTAAGCGTATGCTCGCCTCCGCCGGAG
AGCTCCAGAAGGGAAACGAGCTCGCCCTCCCATCCAAGTACGTCAACTTCCTCTACCTCGCCTCCCACTA
CGAGAAGCTCAAGGGATCCCCAGAGGACAACGAGCAGAAGCAGCTCTTCGTCGAGCAGCACAAGCACTAC
CTCGACGAGATCATCGAGCAGATCTCCGAGTTCTCCAAGCGTGTCATCCTCGCCGACGCCAACCTCGACA
AGGTCCTCTCCGCCTACAACAAGCACCGTGACAAGCCAATCCGTGAGCAGGCCGAGAACATCATCCACCT
CTTCACCCTCACCAACCTCGGAGCCCCAGCCGCCTTCAAGTACTTCGACACCACCATCGACCGTAAGCGT
TACACCTCCACCAAGGAGGTCCTCGACGCCACCCTCATCCACCAGTCCATCACCGGACTCTACGAGACCC
GTATCGACCTCTCCCAGCTCGGAGGAGACTCTGGAGGATCTGGAGGAACTGGAGGATCTTCCGCCGGCGG
GAGCTCTATGAGCCGTAGACGAAAAGCGAATCCGACAAAACTGAGTGAAAACGCGAAGAAGCTTGCCAAG
GAAGTTGAAAATTAACACCCAGCTTTCTTGTACAAAGTGGGATAAATGCAAAATCCTTTCAAGCATTCCC
TTCTTCTCTATCACTCTTCTTTCTTTTTGTCAAAAAATTCTCTCGCTAATTTATTTGCTTTTTTAATGTT
ATTATTTTATGACTTTTTATAGTCACTGAAAAGTTTGCATCTGAGTGAAGTGAATGCTATCAAAATGTGA
TTCTGTCTGATGTACTTTCACAATCTCTCTTCAATTCCATTTTGAAGTGCTTTAAACCCGAAAGGTTGAG
AAAAATGCGAGCGCTCAAATATTTGTATTGTGTTCGTTGAGTGACCCAACAAAAAGAGGAAACTTTATTG
TGCCGCCAAGAAAAAAGTCTCACAACTTTATTATACATAGTTGATAATTCACTGGCCGTCGTTTTACACT
CGAGACGTACGGTGCGCGCGATGCATTCGAAGATCTGCCCACTAGTGAGTCGTATTATAAGTGCAAGTAA
GATCAGTGTTTGTTTCGATATCAGTCTGTTTCGTAACGGTCTTCTGTATAACTACAAAAAAGAATAAAAA
ACCGTATCACAACTGAGAAAAAAGACAAAACTTATTGAACAGTGTTCCTTTCAAAAAATTATTTTGTAAA
AAATCGAGTTTTTCTCCAAAATAACGCACGCAATCAAAAACAAGAAAACTAACGTGTTCTCCTGGGCGTG
GAACTCCTTATCAAGATTACCATTATTGTCTGTCAGAATTGATATTTCAATTATTTCATATCTAGACAAA
CCCGGGTGTCTTGCATTTATTAGTACTGTGAGTTTACATACAAACGAGGCTTACTCAGATAACATAGAGT
CACCTCTAATTAGCAAAAACCCATTTCTAATTAGCTATTTCGACCAGTTCTAAAGTCACCGTAATTAGAA
ATGGTTTTTGTAGCTTTTCTAATTAGAAATGACCCCGAGATAAGTGAAATATGGCATTTTCTGGGTTTTC
TAGTAAGAAATGATCCCGCACGTAGTGATTCCGCGTTACAAGCCAAATTCAAATTAAAAAAGTATATTAC
ACAATTCAAGTTACATTATTTTCAGGAAACAATGGCGAAGAGCAAAGCAGAGATTCAAAAGGAGGAAAGA
GACAACAGATATGAACGAAGACTTCTTGAAAAGAGAAAGAGACATGAGGTGAGTAACCATGATAATAAAT
AATCAAGTAAGGGCTATAGATTTATAAATTCTGGAGTTAACAGTTTCGAAAAAAAGTAGTTTTCATATGT
GCGAAGGAATATCAAAAATAGGGGAATAGCCTAAACGAGTGAGAAAATTAAATGTTTGTTATTTTTTCAA
AAATGTCTGCAGGGCCGTTATCCTTTCAAATGCACTCTATCAAACATAGATCATATCCATCATATCTTAT
CCAGAATTTATATCATATCCAAGATTGAGAGCGTTTCAAGGAAAATCTCAAACAACCATACAATTTTGTA
GATCGACAACAAGGCCTCCACTTCTTCATCGATGGCCTCTGCAGCACCTGCACCACCAAGTTTGTATTTT
TCATATTAATATAAAGTGAGCCACGCATAGTCGTTTTTAGGATTTTTGCCAGATCGATGTCGCGCAAACA
GACTGTTTTTTTTTCTTTGAAAGCCGTGCGTGACATGGGCCACGGATTGTAACGCCGCGCTGGATGGATA
AAAATTTATTCAGTTTTTTAGCCTTTACAAAATATGGTTCGACTACTTTCTTTATTTTTACATTTTTATA
GGTGCTCATTGAGCTGAGATATTTTGGGTATAATCGGAAAATCGCTGATTTTGGTCATTTTTCTGCACTA
AAGATTACACAAAAAGTTCAGTATTTAGATTCATTGTTGAAAATTGGGGATGATCTACAGATACATATCG
CCGTGTTCAAAAACA
Features (pLannotate 1.2.2; 16 found; start..end, strand, type, name):
     12..148     +  CDS            lacZα (fragment): LacZα fragment of β-galactosidase; lacZ fragment
    154..253     -  misc_feature   bom (fragment): basis of mobility region from pBR322
    355..390     -  CDS            rop (fragment): Rop protein, which maintains plasmids at low copy number; rop
    485..589     +  promoter       AmpR promoter: bla
    590..1450    +  CDS            AmpR: β-lactamase; bla; confers resistance to ampicillin, carbenicillin, and related antibiotics
   1621..2209    +  rep_origin     ori: high-copy-number ColE1/pMB1/pBR322/pUC origin of replication
   3468..3683    -  CDS            GSLG1_CAEEL (fragment): Experimental evidence at protein level: Swiss-Prot protein existence level 1. From Caenorhabditis elegans.
   4557..4574    -  misc_feature   P element 5' end (fragment): No description available
   4685..5527    +  CDS            unc-119: UN119_CAEEL - Experimental evidence at protein level: Swiss-Prot protein existence level 1. Myristoyl-binding protein that acts as a cargo adapter: specifically binds the myristoyl moiety of a subset of N-terminally myristoylated proteins and is required for their localization. Plays a key role in ciliary membrane localization of proteins. Required for the establishment or function of the nervous system. From Caenorhabditis elegans.
   5922..5942    +  protein_bind   attB4: mutant version of attB; core recombination site for the Gateway® BP reaction BP Clonase™
   6446..6470    +  protein_bind   attB1: mutant version of attB; recombination site for the Gateway® BP reaction BP Clonase™
   6515..10669   +  CDS            Cas9: S. pyogenes Cas9, codon optimized for C. elegans with a synthetic intron
  10718..10792   +  CDS            egl-13 (fragment): EGL13_CAEEL - Also known as cog-2 From Caenorhabditis elegans.
  10800..10820   -  protein_bind   attB2: mutant version of attB; core recombination site for the Gateway® BP reaction BP Clonase™
  10826..11149   +  terminator     tbb-2 terminator: tbb-2; transcription terminator for the C. elegans tubulin beta-2 gene
  11177..11198   +  CDS            lacZα (fragment): LacZα fragment of β-galactosidase; lacZ fragment
