[The description below was written by a language model from this plasmid's Addgene catalogue record and pLannotate feature annotations shown in this document.]
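Description:
pMLS546 is a C. elegans expression plasmid of about 12.7 kb, built on the pCFJ150 backbone and designed to integrate a Cas9 expression cassette into the worm genome. In bacteria it replicates from a high-copy ColE1/pUC-type origin and is selected with ampicillin through the bla (AmpR) gene and its own promoter. Short remnants of lacZα, bom and rop are also annotated and are leftovers of the parental cloning vector.

The payload was assembled by multisite Gateway cloning, as shown by the attB4, attB1 and attB2 sites that separate its three modules. The roughly 500 bp interval between attB4 and attB1 is not annotated, but by position and by the catalogue description it holds the mex-5 promoter, which is commonly used for germline expression in worms. Between attB1 and attB2 lies Streptococcus pyogenes Cas9, codon-optimised for C. elegans and carrying a synthetic intron. It is followed by a short egl-13-derived fragment, which may act as a nuclear localisation signal, although the record does not state its function. The tbb-2 terminator sits downstream of attB2 and supplies the 3' end of the transcript.

Upstream of the cassette is an unc-119 coding sequence, a marker generally used to rescue unc-119 mutant animals and so identify transformants. A fragment of a C. elegans genomic gene is also annotated, which is consistent with flanking genomic sequence that could direct insertion, but the record does not name the integration site or method. According to the associated publication title, genome-integrated Cas9 is used for high-efficiency CRISPR gene editing in C. elegans.
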