Addgene plasmid #188883: pMLS546
Purpose: Integrating Pmex-5::Cas9 expression vector
Depositing lab: Erik Jorgensen. Depositing organization: University of Utah. Publication: High-efficiency CRISPR gene editing in C. elegans using Cas9 integrated into the genome. Schwartz ML, Davis MW, Rich MS, Jorgensen EM. PLoS Genet. 2021 Nov 8;17(11):e1009755. doi: 10.1371/journal.pgen.1009755. eCollection 2021 Nov. PubMed 34748534.
Backbone
  Vector backbone: pCFJ150
  Vector type: Worm Expression
Growth in bacteria
  Bacterial resistance: Ampicillin, 100 μg/mL
  Growth temperature: 37°C
  Growth strain: DH5alpha
  Copy number: High Copy
Gene/Insert
  Gene/Insert name: Pmex-5::Cas9
  Species: C. elegans (nematode)
  Mutation: C. elegans codom optimization
  Cloning method: Gateway Cloning
Terms and licenses: Academic/Nonprofit Terms; Industry Terms: Not Available to Industry
How to cite: pMLS546 was a gift from Erik Jorgensen (Addgene plasmid # 188883 ; http://n2t.net/addgene:188883 ; RRID:Addgene_188883)
